>Addgene plasmid #129901 | pRDAX-112 N-Tag miRFP670[1] L10 FKBP EBPF2 | depositor full sequence | sequence record 249279 | Full Sequence
GCCTGCCTCCAGGCCTCAATATTGGCCATTAGCCATATTATTCATTGGTTATATAGCATAAATCAATATT
GGCTATTGGCCATTGCATACGTTGTATCTATATCATAATATGTACATTTATATTGGCTCATGTCCAATAT
GACCGCCATGTTGGCATTGATTATTGACTAGTTATTAATAGTAATCAATTACGGGGTCATTAGTTCATAG
CCCATATATGGAGTTCCGCGTTACATAACTTACGGTAAATGGCCCGCCTGGCTGACCGCCCAACGACCCC
CGCCCATTGACGTCAATAATGACGTATGTTCCCATAGTAACGCCAATAGGGACTTTCCATTGACGTCAAT
GGGTGGAGTATTTACGGTAAACTGCCCACTTGGCAGTACATCAAGTGTATCATATGCCAAGTCCGCCCCC
TATTGACGTCAATGACGGTAAATGGCCCGCCTGGCATTATGCCCAGTACATGACCTTACGGGACTTTCCT
ACTTGGCAGTACATCTACGTATTAGTCATCGCTATTACCATGGTGATGCGGTTTTGGCAGTACACCAATG
GGCGTGGATAGCGGTTTGACTCACGGGGATTTCCAAGTCTCCACCCCATTGACGTCAATGGGAGTTTGTT
TTGGCACCAAAATCAACGGGACTTTCCAAAATGTCGTAATAACCCCGCCCCGTTGACGCAAATGGGCGGT
AGGCGTGTACGGTGGGAGGTCTATATAAGCAGAGCTCGTTTAGTGAACCGTCAGATCACTAGAAGCTTTA
TTGCGGTAGTTTATCACAGTTAAATTGCTAACGCAGTCAGTGCTTCTGACACAACAGTCTCGAACTTAAG
CTGCAGAAGTTGGTCGTGAGGCACTGGGCAGGTAAGTATCAAGGTTACAAGACAGGTTTAAGGAGACCAA
TAGAAACTGGGCTTGTCGAGACAGAGAAGACTCTTGCGTTTCTGATAGGCACCTATTGGTCTTACTGACA
TCCACTTTGCCTTTCTCTCCACAGGTGTCCACTCCCAGGCCACCATGGTGGCTGGGCATGCTAGCGGTTC
TCCTGCCTTTGGCACCGCTAGTCACTCCAACTGCGAGCACGAGGAGATCCATCTTGCTGGGAGTATCCAG
CCTCACGGAGCCCTTCTGGTCGTTAGCGAACACGATCACCGTGTGATTCAGGCAAGCGCGAATGCAGCCG
AGTTCCTCAACCTGGGCAGTGTGCTGGGAGTTCCCTTGGCCGAAATCGACGGAGATCTGCTGATCAAGAT
TCTGCCCCATCTCGATCCGACAGCTGAAGGCATGCCAGTAGCAGTTAGGTGTCGCATTGGGAATCCGTCC
ACCGAGTATTGCGGTCTGATGCATAGGCCACCAGAAGGAGGGCTGATTATCGAGCTGGAAAGAGCGGGAC
CCGGGAGCTCTGCCAGCGGTGGCAGCACCTCCGGAGTGCAGGTGGAAACCATCTCCCCAGGAGACGGGCG
CACCTTCCCCAAGCGCGGCCAGACCTGCGTGGTGCACTACACCGGGATGCTTGAAGATGGAAAGAAATTT
GATTCCTCCCGGGACAGAAACAAGCCCTTTAAGTTTATGCTAGGCAAGCAGGAGGTGATCCGAGGCTGGG
AAGAAGGGGTTGCCCAGATGAGTGTGGGTCAGAGAGCCAAACTGACTATATCTCCAGATTATGCCTATGG
TGCCACTGGGCACCCAGGCATCATCCCACCACATGCCACTCTCGTCTTCGATGTGGAGCTTCTAAAACTG
GAATAAGAATTCAGATCCGCCCCTCTCCCTCCCCCCCCCCTAACGTTACTGGCCGAAGCCGCTTGGAATA
AGGCCGGTGTGCGTTTGTCTATATGTTATTTTCCACCATATTGCCGTCTTTTGGCAATGTGAGGGCCCGG
AAACCTGGCCCTGTCTTCTTGACGAGCATTCCTAGGGGTCTTTCCCCTCTCGCCAAAGGAATGCAAGGTC
TGTTGAATGTCGTGAAGGAAGCAGTTCCTCTGGTAGCTTCTTGAAGACAAACAACGTCTGTAGCGACCCT
TTGCAGGCAGCGGAACCCCCCACCTGGCGACAGGTGCCTCTGCGGCCAAAAGCCACGTGTATAAGATACA
CCTGCAAAGGCGGCACAACCCCAGTGCCACGTTGTGAGTTGGATAGTTGTGGAAAGAGTCAAATGGCTCT
CCTCAAGCGTATTCAACAAGGGGCTGAAGGATGCCCAGAAGGTACCCCATTGTATGGGATCTGATCTGGG
GCCTCGGTACACATGCTTTACATGTGTTTAGTCGAGGTTAAAAAAACGTCTAGGCCCCCCGAACCACGGG
GACGTGGTTTTCCTTTGAAAAACACGATGATAATATGGCCACAACCATGGTGAGCAAGGGCGAGGAGCTG
TTCACCGGGGTGGTGCCCATCCTGGTCGAGCTGGACGGCGACGTAAACGGCCACAAGTTCAGCGTGAGGG
GCGAGGGCGAGGGCGATGCCACCAACGGCAAGCTGACCCTGAAGTTCATCTGCACCACCGGCAAGCTGCC
CGTGCCCTGGCCCACCCTCGTGACCACCCTGAGCCACGGCGTGCAGTGCTTCGCCCGCTACCCCGACCAC
ATGAAGCAGCACGACTTCTTCAAGTCCGCCATGCCCGAAGGCTACGTCCAGGAGCGCACCATCTTCTTCA
AGGACGACGGCACCTACAAGACCCGCGCCGAGGTGAAGTTCGAGGGCGACACCCTGGTGAACCGCATCGA
GCTGAAGGGCGTCGACTTCAAGGAGGACGGCAACATCCTGGGGCACAAGCTGGAGTACAACTTCAACAGC
CACAACATCTATATCATGGCCGTCAAGCAGAAGAACGGCATCAAGGTGAACTTCAAGATCCGCCACAACG
TGGAGGACGGCAGCGTGCAGCTCGCCGACCACTACCAGCAGAACACCCCCATCGGCGACGGCCCCGTGCT
GCTGCCCGACAGCCACTACCTGAGCACCCAGTCCGTGCTGAGCAAAGACCCCAACGAGAAGCGCGATCAC
ATGGTCCTGCTGGAGTTCCGCACCGCCGCCGGGATCACTCTCGGCATGGACGAGCTGTACAAGTAAACCG
GTGCTCGAGGTACCGATGAATAGCTAAGGTAGAGGCCGCAGGTAAGTATCAAGGTTACAAGACAGGTTTA
AGGAGACCAATAGAAACTGGGCTTGTCGAGACAGAGAAGACTCTTGCGTTTCTGATAGGCACCTATTGGT
CTTACTGACATCCACTTTGCCTTTCTCTCCACAGGTGTCGACAATCAACCTCTGGATTACAAAATTTGTG
AAAGATTGACTGGTATTCTTAACTATGTTGCTCCTTTTACGCTATGTGGATACGCTGCTTTAATGCCTTT
GTATCATGCTATTGCTTCCCGTATGGCTTTCATTTTCTCCTCCTTGTATAAATCCTGGTTGCTGTCTCTT
TATGAGGAGTTGTGGCCCGTTGTCAGGCAACGTGGCGTGGTGTGCACTGTGTTTGCTGACGCAACCCCCA
CTGGTTGGGGCATTGCCACCACCTGTCAGCTCCTTTCCGGGACTTTCGCTTTCCCCCTCCCTATTGCCAC
GGCGGAACTCATCGCCGCCTGCCTTGCCCGCTGCTGGACAGGGGCTCGGCTGTTGGGCACTGACAATTCC
GTGGTGTTGTCGGGGAAGCTGACGTCCTTTCCATGGCTGCTCGCCTGTGTTGCCACCTGGATTCTGCGCG
GGACGTCCTTCTGCTACGTCCCTTCGGCCCTCAATCCAGCGGACCTTCCTTCCCGCGGCCTGCTGCCGGC
TCTGCGGCCTCTTCCGCGTCTTCGCCTTCGCCCTCAGACGAGTCGGATCTCCCTTTGGGCCGCCTCCCCG
CCTGGAATTCGAGCTCGGTACGATCAGCCTCGACTGTGCCTTCTAGTTGCCAGCCATCTGTTGTTTGCCC
CTCCCCCGTGCCTTCCTTGACCCTGGAAGGTGCCACTCCCACTGTCCTTTCCTAATAAAATGAGGAAATT
GCATCGCATTGTCTGAGTAGGTGTCATTCTATTCTGGGGGGTGGGGTGGGGCAGGACAGCAAGGGGGAGG
ATTGGGAAGACAATAGCCCAGCTTTTGTTCCCTTTAGTGAGGGTTAATTGCGCGCTTGGCGTAATCATGG
TCATAGCTGTTTCCTGTGTGAAATTGTTATCCGCTAATTCACTCCTCAGGTGCAGGCTGCCTATCAGAAG
GTGGTGGCTGGTGTGGCCAATGCCCTGGCTCACAAATACCACTGAGATCTTTTTCCCTCTGCCAAAAATT
ATGGGGACATCATGAAGCCCCTTGAGCATCTGACTTCTGGCTAATAAAGGAAATTTATTTTCATTGCAAT
AGTGTGTTGGAATTTTTTGTGTCTCTCACTCGGAAGGACATATGGGAGGGCAAATCATTTAAAACATCAG
AATGAGTATTTGGTTTAGAGTTTGGCAACATATGCCCATATGCTGGCTGCCATGAACAAAGGTTGGCTAT
AAAGAGGTCATCAGTATATGAAACAGCCCCCTGCTGTCCATTCCTTATTCCATAGAAAAGCCTTGACTTG
AGGTTAGATTTTTTTTATATTTTGTTTTGTGTTATTTTTTTCTTTAACATCCCTAAAATTTTCCTTACAT
GTTTTACTAGCCAGATTTTTCCTCCTCTCCTGACTACTCCCAGTCATAGCTGTCCCTCTTCTCTTATGGA
GATCGGCCGGCCGCCGGCGTCGACGCGCGCGGCCGCGGCGCGCCGTTGCTGGCGTTTTTCCATAGGCTCC
GCCCCCCTGACGAGCATCACAAAAATCGACGCTCAAGTCAGAGGTGGCGAAACCCGACAGGACTATAAAG
ATACCAGGCGTTTCCCCCTGGAAGCTCCCTCGTGCGCTCTCCTGTTCCGACCCTGCCGCTTACCGGATAC
CTGTCCGCCTTTCTCCCTTCGGGAAGCGTGGCGCTTTCTCATAGCTCACGCTGTAGGTATCTCAGTTCGG
TGTAGGTCGTTCGCTCCAAGCTGGGCTGTGTGCACGAACCCCCCGTTCAGCCCGACCGCTGCGCCTTATC
CGGTAACTATCGTCTTGAGTCCAACCCGGTAAGACACGACTTATCGCCACTGGCAGCAGCCACTGGTAAC
AGGATTAGCAGAGCGAGGTATGTAGGCGGTGCTACAGAGTTCTTGAAGTGGTGGCCTAACTACGGCTACA
CTAGAAGAACAGTATTTGGTATCTGCGCTCTGCTGAAGCCAGTTACCTTCGGAAAAAGAGTTGGTAGCTC
TTGATCCGGCAAACAAACCACCGCTGGTAGCGGTGGTTTTTTTGTTTGCAAGCAGCAGATTACGCGCAGA
AAAAAAGGATCTCAAGAAGATCCTTTGATCTTTTCTACGGGGTCTGACGCTCAGTGGAACGAAAACTCAC
GTTAAGGGATTTTGGTCATGAGATTATCAAAAAGGATCTTCACCTAGATCCTTTTAAATTAAAAATGAAG
TTTTAAATCAATCTAAAGTATATATGAGTAAACTTGGTCTGACAGTTACCAATGCTTAATCAGTGAGGCA
CCTATCTGAGCGATCTGTCTATTTCGTTCATCCATAGTTGCCTGACTCCCCGTCGTGTAGATAACTACGA
TACGGGAGGGCTTACCATCTGGCCCCAGTGCTGCAATGATACCGCGAGACCCACGCTCACCGGCTCCAGA
TTTATCAGCAATAAACCAGCCAGCCGGAAGGGCCGAGCGCAGAAGTGGTCCTGCAACTTTATCCGCCTCC
ATCCAGTCTATTAATTGTTGCCGGGAAGCTAGAGTAAGTAGTTCGCCAGTTAATAGTTTGCGCAACGTTG
TTGCCATTGCTACAGGCATCGTGGTGTCACGCTCGTCGTTTGGTATGGCTTCATTCAGCTCCGGTTCCCA
ACGATCAAGGCGAGTTACATGATCCCCCATGTTGTGCAAAAAAGCGGTTAGCTCCTTCGGTCCTCCGATC
GTTGTCAGAAGTAAGTTGGCCGCAGTGTTATCACTCATGGTTATGGCAGCACTGCATAATTCTCTTACTG
TCATGCCATCCGTAAGATGCTTTTCTGTGACTGGTGAGTACTCAACCAAGTCATTCTGAGAATAGTGTAT
GCGGCGACCGAGTTGCTCTTGCCCGGCGTCAATACGGGATAATACCGCGCCACATAGCAGAACTTTAAAA
GTGCTCATCATTGGAAAACGTTCTTCGGGGCGAAAACTCTCAAGGATCTTACCGCTGTTGAGATCCAGTT
CGATGTAACCCACTCGTGCACCCAACTGATCTTCAGCATCTTTTACTTTCACCAGCGTTTCTGGGTGAGC
AAAAACAGGAAGGCAAAATGCCGCAAAAAAGGGAATAAGGGCGACACGGAAATGTTGAATACTCATACTC
TTCCTTTTTCAATATTATTGAAGCATTTATCAGGGTTATTGTCTCATGAGCGGATACATATTTGAATGTA
TTTAGAAAAATAAACAAATAGGGGTTCCGCGCACATTTCCCCGAAAAGTGCCACCTGACGTCTAAGAAAC
CATTATTATCATGACATTAACCTATAAAAATAGGCGTATCACGAGGCCCTTTCGTCTACGCGCGCGCCGG
CGGCGCGCCGTCGACGGCCGGCCGCGGCCGC
Features (pLannotate 1.2.2; 17 found; start..end, strand, type, name):
    155..532     +  enhancer       CMV enhancer: human cytomegalovirus immediate early enhancer
    534..733     +  promoter       CMV promoter: human cytomegalovirus (CMV) immediate early promoter
    872..1004    +  intron         chimeric intron: chimera between introns from human β-globin and immunoglobulin heavy chain genes
   1025..1420    +  CDS            miRFP670 (fragment): miRFP670 is a basic (constitutively fluorescent) near ir fluorescent protein published in 2016, derived from Rhodopseudomonas palustris. It has low acid sensitivity. It requires the cofactor biliverdin for fluorescence.
   1433..1753    +  CDS            DmrB: F36V mutant of FK506-binding protein FKBP12 binds synthetic ligands that do not bind wild-type FKBP
   1770..2356    +  misc_feature   IRES2: internal ribosome entry site (IRES) of the encephalomyocarditis virus (EMCV)
   2357..3076    +  CDS            EBFP2: enhanced blue variant of GFP (Ai et al., 2007) mammalian codon-optimized
   3122..3254    +  intron         chimeric intron: chimera between introns from human β-globin and immunoglobulin heavy chain genes
   3263..3851    +  misc_feature   WPRE: woodchuck hepatitis virus posttranscriptional regulatory element
   3855..3871    +  misc_feature   MCS (fragment): pUC18/19 multiple cloning site
   3884..3995    +  polyA_signal   bGH poly(A) signal: bovine growth hormone polyadenylation signal
   4091..4109    -  promoter       T3 promoter: promoter for bacteriophage T3 RNA polymerase
   4168..4242    +  CDS            HBB (fragment): HBB_PONPY - Experimental evidence at transcript level: Swiss-Prot protein existence level 2. Involved in oxygen transport from the lung to the various peripheral tissues. From Pongo pygmaeus (Bornean orangutan).
   4313..4368    +  polyA_signal   β-globin poly(A) signal: rabbit β-globin polyadenylation signal (Gil and Proudfoot, 1987)
   4747..5335    -  rep_origin     ori: high-copy-number ColE1/pMB1/pBR322/pUC origin of replication
   5506..6366    -  CDS            AmpR: β-lactamase; bla; confers resistance to ampicillin, carbenicillin, and related antibiotics
   6367..6471    -  promoter       AmpR promoter: bla
