[The description below was written by a language model from this plasmid's Addgene catalogue record and pLannotate feature annotations shown in this document.]
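Description:
pRDAX-112 N-Tag miRFP670[1] L10 FKBP EBPF2 is a custom-built, 6.6 kb mammalian expression plasmid made for protein–protein interaction assays based on bimolecular or trimolecular fluorescence complementation (BiFC/TriFC). It is maintained in E. coli through a high-copy ColE1/pUC-type origin and selected with ampicillin via the β-lactamase gene and its native promoter.

The expression unit is driven by the human CMV immediate-early enhancer and promoter, followed by a chimeric β-globin/immunoglobulin intron that promotes efficient processing of the transcript. The first open reading frame begins with a fragment of miRFP670, a biliverdin-dependent near-infrared fluorescent protein. The "[1]" in the name suggests this is the first split fragment. It is placed N-terminal to FKBP, and the short gap between the two annotated coding features fits the "L10" linker in the name. The catalogue lists the insert as mouse FKBP, whereas the automated annotation matches this region to DmrB, the F36V variant of FKBP12. The record does not resolve which form is present.

On its own the miRFP670 fragment should be non-fluorescent. Signal is expected only when an interacting partner carrying the complementary fragment brings the two halves together. That partner construct is not described here.

Downstream, an EMCV IRES drives translation of EBFP2 from the same transcript (the "EBPF2" in the name appears to be a typo), giving a blue marker of transfection and expression level that is independent of the interaction. A second copy of the chimeric intron, a WPRE and a bGH polyadenylation signal complete the cassette. A T3 promoter, a β-globin coding fragment and a rabbit β-globin poly(A) signal lie further downstream, and the record assigns them no function.
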