Addgene plasmid #129901: pRDAX-112 N-Tag miRFP670[1] L10 FKBP EBPF2
Purpose: PPI (BiFC/TriFC) assay vector
Depositing lab: Gary Lewin. Depositing organization: Max-Delbrueck-Centrum fuer Molekulare Medizin (MDC).
Backbone
  Vector backbone: custom built
  Vector type: Mammalian Expression
Growth in bacteria
  Bacterial resistance: Ampicillin, 100 μg/mL
  Growth temperature: 37°C
  Growth strain: DH5alpha
  Copy number: High Copy
Gene/Insert
  Gene/Insert name: FKBP
  Species: M. musculus (mouse)
  Cloning method: Restriction Enzyme; 5′ cloning site unknown (unknown if destroyed); 3′ cloning site unknown (unknown if destroyed)
Terms and licenses: Academic/Nonprofit Terms; Industry Terms: Not Available to Industry
How to cite: pRDAX-112 N-Tag miRFP670[1] L10 FKBP EBPF2 was a gift from Gary Lewin (Addgene plasmid # 129901 ; http://n2t.net/addgene:129901 ; RRID:Addgene_129901)
